>Addgene plasmid #40371 | pBACgus4x/cdc37/LRRK2 1867-2161_G2019S | depositor full sequence | sequence record 52048 | pBACgus4x/cdc37/LRRK2 1867-2161_G2019S sequence 10155 bps
ATAAATTGCATGACGATTGTCTGGTGGGCCACCTGCTCCATGAGTGCACATTTCTCCTCCACCTCTAGGT
CAATGCACCAAATGACCAGGTAATTGGCTGTCTCCTCGCACACCAGGTGGACGTTGTCTGACAGGTACTT
TTGGCTGTCATCCCAGCGGCGAAGCATGCCAAAGTGCTTGATCTGTTTCTCGTATTTTTCCACGAAGGTC
TTGTGTTTCTGCTCCCTCACCTCCTCTGAGTCCTCCTCCGTCTTCTCGGGCTTGGTATTTACCATGCTCT
TGCTGAAGCCGTCTTTGCTGAGCGTGTCCACGTTCCAGGGCATGCTCTTCTCCTTCTTGCGCATCTCCTC
CAGCTTCTGCTCCCAGCTCCGCTCCTCCTTGCGCAGCTGCTGTGCCTCGGCCTGCAGGCGCTCCAGCTCT
GCCTTGCCGCCCTCGGCCACCTCCAGCTCCTTCAGTTTCCTCTGGCACTCGGCCACCTTGCGCTTGCACT
CGCGGCAGCCCCTGTCCAGTTCCTCCTTCTCCTTCTGGAACTGCTCCATGCGTTCCACCCGGGCCTGATG
CCGCCAGCGGAAGAGACTGGCCGTGTCGATGTTGGGGTGCGTCTCGTCTTCATCATCAGACACCTCAATG
TGGTCCCACACGCTGTAGTCCACCATGGATCTGTGATTGTAAATAAAATGTAATTTACAGTATAGTATTT
TAATTAATATACAAATGATTTGATAATAATTCTTATTTAACTATAATATATTGTGTTGGGTTGAATTAAA
GGTCCCGGCATCCTCAAATGCATAATTTCATAGTCCCCCTTGTTGTAAGTGATGCGTATTTCTGAATCTT
TGTAAAATAGCACACAAGACTCCAACGCGTTTGGCGTTTTATTTTCTTGCTCGACTCTAGTTTATTAGGC
CTCTAGAGATCCGTATTTATAGGTTTTTTTATTACAAAACTGTTACGAAAACAGTAAAATACTTATTTAT
TTGCGAGATGGTTATCATTTTAATTATCTCCATGATCCAATAACCTAGAATAAAGGGCCCGACCTTTAAT
TCAACCCAACACAATATATTATAGTTAAATAAGAATTATTATCAAATCATTTGTATATTAATTAAAATAC
TATACTGTAAATTACATTTTATTTACAATCACAGATCCCCGGGACTAGTAATAAAAGATGTTTATTTTCA
TTAGATGTGTGTGTTGGTTTTTTGTGTCTAGTAATAAAACCTAGAGGATCGATCCCCCGGATCTGATCAT
GGAGATAATTAAAATGATAACCATCTCGCAAATAAATAAGTATTTTACTGTTTTCGTAACAGTTTTGTAA
TAAAAAAACCTATAAATATCGGATCCATGCACCACCATCACCACCATCACCACGAGAACCTTTATTTCCA
AGGAAACATCATGCTCAACAACGATGAGCTCGAATTTGAACAAGCTCCAGAATTCCTGCTCGGCGACGGC
TCTTTCGGCTCCGTATACCGTGCTGCTTATGAAGGCGAAGAAGTCGCCGTAAAGATCTTCAACAAGCACA
CCTCGCTCCGTCTGCTCCGTCAGGAACTGGTCGTTCTGTGTCATCTGCACCATCCGAGCCTCATCTCCCT
GCTGGCCGCTGGCATCCGTCCTCGTATGCTGGTGATGGAGCTGGCATCCAAGGGCTCTCTCGACCGCCTG
CTGCAGCAGGACAAGGCTTCTCTGACCCGTACTCTGCAGCATCGTATCGCTCTGCATGTAGCTGACGGCC
TGCGTTATCTTCATTCTGCAATGATCATTTATCGCGACCTGAAACCTCATAATGTACTGCTGTTTACTCT
GTACCCGAACGCTGCCATCATCGCTAAGATTGCAGACTATTCCATTGCGCAGTACTGCTGCCGCATGGGC
ATTAAAACAAGCGAAGGTACGCCGGGTTTCCGTGCTCCAGAAGTGGCTCGTGGCAACGTTATTTACAACC
AGCAAGCTGACGTTTACTCGTTCGGTCTGCTCCTGTACGATATCCTGACTACCGGCGGCCGTATCGTAGA
AGGTCTGAAGTTCCCTAACGAATTCGACGAACTGGAAATCCAGGGCAAGCTGCCAGACCCGGTTAAAGAA
TACGGTTGCGCTCCGTGGCCGATGGTAGAGAAGCTCATCAAACAGTGCCTTAAAGAAAACCCTCAGGAAC
GTCCAACCTCTGCTCAAGTGTTCGACATCCTTAACAGCGCTGAACTCGTCTGTCTGACTCGCCGTATTCT
CCTGCCTAAGAATGTTATCGTGGAATGTATGGTTGCTACTCACCATAACTGATAAGCTTGCGGCCGCACT
CGAGCACCACCACCACCACCACTAACCTAGGTAGCTGAGCGCATGCAAGCTGATCCGGGTTATTAGTACA
TTTATTAAGCGCTAGATTCTGTGCGTTGTTGATTTACAGACAATTGTTGTACGTATTTTAATAATTCATT
AAATTTATAATCTTTAGGGTGGTATGTTAGAGCGAAAATCAAATGATTTTCAGCGTCTTTATATCTGAAT
TTAAATATTAAATCCTCAATAGATTTGTAAAATAGGTTTCGATTAGTTTCAAACAAGGGTTGTTTTTCCG
AACCGATGGCTGGACTATCTAATGGATTTTCGCTCAACGCCACAAAACTTGCCAAATCTTGTAGCAGCAA
TCTAGCTTTGTCGATATTCGTTTGTGTTTTGTTTTGTAATAAAGGTTCGACGTCGTTCAAAATATTATGC
GCTTTTGTATTTCTTTCATCACTGTCGTTAGTGTACAATTGACTCGACGTAAACACGTTAAATAGAGCTT
GGACATATTTAACATCGGGCGTGTTAGCTTTATTAGGCCGATTATCGTCGTCGTCCCAACCCTCGTCGTT
AGAAGTTGCTTCCGAAGACGATTTTGCCATAGCCACACGACGCCTATTAATTGTGTCGGCTAACACGTCC
GCGATCAAATTTGTAGTTGAGCTTTTTGGAATTATTTCTGATTGCGGGCGTTTTTGGGCGGGTTTCAATC
TAACTGTGCCCGATTTTAATTCAGACAACACGTTAGAAAGCGATGGTGCAGGCGGTGGTAACATTTCAGA
CGGCAAATCTACTAATGGCGGCGGTGGTGGAGCTGATGATAAATCTACCATCGGTGGAGGCGCAGGCGGG
GCTGGCGGCGGAGGCGGAGGCGGAGGTGGTGGCGGTGATGCAGACGGCGGTTTAGGCTCAAATGTCTCTT
TAGGCAACACAGTCGGCACCTCAACTATTGTACTGGTTTCGGGCGCCGTTTTTGGTTTGACCGGTCTGAG
ACGAGTGCGATTTTTTTCGTTTCTAATAGCTTCCAACAATTGTTGTCTGTCGTCTAAAGGTGCAGCGGGT
TGAGGTTCCGTCGGCATTGGTGGAGCGGGCGGCAATTCAGACATCGATGGTGGTGGTGGTGGTGGAGGCG
CTGGAATGTTAGGCACGGGAGAAGGTGGTGGCGGCGGTGCCGCCGGTATAATTTGTTCTGGTTTAGTTTG
TTCGCGCACGATTGTGGGCACCGGCGCAGGCGCCGCTGGCTGCACAACGGAAGGTCGTCTGCTTCGAGGC
AGCGCTTGGGGTGGTGGCAATTCAATATTATAATTGGAATACAAATCGTAAAAATCTGCTATAAGCATTG
TAATTTCGCTATCGTTTACCGTGCCGATATTTAACAACCGCTCAATGTAAGCAATTGTATTGTAAAGAGA
TTGTCTCAAGCTCGGATCGATCCCGCACGCCGATAACAAGCCTTTTCATTTTTACTACAGCATTGTAGTG
GCGAGACACTTCGCTGTCGTCGAGGTTTAAACGCTTCCTCGCTCACTGACTCGCTGCGCTCGGTCGTTCG
GCTGCGGCGAGCGGTATCAGCTCACTCAAAGGCGGTAATACGGTTATCCACAGAATCAGGGGATAACGCA
GGAAAGAACATGTGAGCAAAAGGCCAGCAAAAGGCCAGGAACCGTAAAAAGGCCGCGTTGCTGGCGTTTT
TCCATAGGCTCCGCCCCCCTGACGAGCATCACAAAAATCGACGCTCAAGTCAGAGGTGGCGAAACCCGAC
AGGACTATAAAGATACCAGGCGTTTCCCCCTGGAAGCTCCCTCGTGCGCTCTCCTGTTCCGACCCTGCCG
CTTACCGGATACCTGTCCGCCTTTCTCCCTTCGGGAAGCGTGGCGCTTTCTCATAGCTCACGCTGTAGGT
ATCTCAGTTCGGTGTAGGTCGTTCGCTCCAAGCTGGGCTGTGTGCACGAACCCCCCGTTCAGCCCGACCG
CTGCGCCTTATCCGGTAACTATCGTCTTGAGTCCAACCCGGTAAGACACGACTTATCGCCACTGGCAGCA
GCCACTGGTAACAGGATTAGCAGAGCGAGGTATGTAGGCGGTGCTACAGAGTTCTTGAAGTGGTGGCCTA
ACTACGGCTACACTAGAAGGACAGTATTTGGTATCTGCGCTCTGCTGAAGCCAGTTACCTTCGGAAAAAG
AGTTGGTAGCTCTTGATCCGGCAAACAAACCACCGCTGGTAGCGGTGGTTTTTTTGTTTGCAAGCAGCAG
ATTACGCGCAGAAAAAAAGGATCTCAAGAAGATCCTTTGATCTTTTCTACGGGGTCTGACGCTCAGTGGA
ACGAAAACTCACGTTAAGGGATTTTGGTCATGAGATTATCAAAAAGGATCTTCACCTAGATCCTTTTAAA
TTAAAAATGAAGTTTTAAATCAATCTAAAGTATATATGAGTAAACTTGGTCTGACAGTTACCAATGCTTA
ATCAGTGAGGCACCTATCTCAGCGATCTGTCTATTTCGTTCATCCATAGTTGCCTGACTCCCCGTCGTGT
AGATAACTACGATACGGGAGGGCTTACCATCTGGCCCCAGTGCTGCAATGATACCGCGAGACCCACGCTC
ACCGGCTCCAGATTTATCAGCAATAAACCAGCCAGCCGGAAGGGCCGAGCGCAGAAGTGGTCCTGCAACT
TTATCCGCCTCCATCCAGTCTATTAATTGTTGCCGGGAAGCTAGAGTAAGTAGTTCGCCAGTTAATAGTT
TGCGCAACGTTGTTGCCATTGCTACAGGCATCGTGGTGTCACGCTCGTCGTTTGGTATGGCTTCATTCAG
CTCCGGTTCCCAACGATCAAGGCGAGTTACATGATCCCCCATGTTGTGCAAAAAAGCGGTTAGCTCCTTC
GGTCCTCCGATCGTTGTCAGAAGTAAGTTGGCCGCAGTGTTATCACTCATGGTTATGGCAGCACTGCATA
ATTCTCTTACTGTCATGCCATCCGTAAGATGCTTTTCTGTGACTGGTGAGTACTCAACCAAGTCATTCTG
AGAATAGTGTATGCGGCGACCGAGTTGCTCTTGCCCGGCGTCAATACGGGATAATACCGCGCCACATAGC
AGAACTTTAAAAGTGCTCATCATTGGAAAACGTTCTTCGGGGCGAAAACTCTCAAGGATCTTACCGCTGT
TGAGATCCAGTTCGATGTAACCCACTCGTGCACCCAACTGATCTTCAGCATCTTTTACTTTCACCAGCGT
TTCTGGGTGAGCAAAAACAGGAAGGCAAAATGCCGCAAAAAAGGGAATAAGGGCGACACGGAAATGTTGA
ATACTCATACTCTTCCTTTTTCAATATTATTGAAGCATTTATCAGGGTTATTGTCTCATGAGCGGATACA
TATTTGAATGTATTTAGAAAAATAAACAAATAGGGGTTCCGCGCACATTTCCCCGAAAAGTGCCACCTG
[124 nt withheld, positions 5740-5863]
C
[91 nt withheld, positions 5865-5955]
A
[49 nt withheld, positions 5957-6005]
CCTTTGACGTTGGAGTCCACGTTCTTT
[37 nt withheld, positions 6033-6069]
ACCCTATCTCGGTCTATTCTTTTGATTTATAAGGGATTTTGCCGATTTCGGCCTATTGGTTAAAAAATGA
GCTGATTTAACAAAAATTTAACGCGAATTTTAACAAAATATTAACGTTTACAATTTCCCATTCGCCATTC
AGGCTGCGCAACTGTTGGGAAGGGCGATCGGTGCGGGCCTCTTCGCTATTACGCCAGGAACGGCTCCGCC
CACTATTAATGAAATTAAAAATTCCAATTTTAAAAAACGCAGCAAGAGAAACATTTGTATGAAAGAATGC
GTAGAAGGAAAGAAAAATGTCGTCGACATGCTGAACAACAAGATTAATATGCCTCCGTGTATAAAAAAAA
TATTGAACGATTTGAAAGAAAACAATGTACCGCGCGGCGGTATGTACAGGAAGAGGTTTATACTAAACTG
TTACATTGCAAACGTGGTTTCGTGTGCCAAGTGTGAAAACCGATGTTTAATCAAGGCTCTGACGCATTTC
TACAACCACGACTCCAAGTGTGTGGGTGAAGTCATGCATCTTTTAATCAAATCCCAAGATGTGTATAAAC
CACCAAACTGCCAAAAAATGAAAACTGTCGACAAGCTCTGTCCGTTTGCTGGCAACTGCAAGGGTCTCAA
TCCTATTTGTAATTATTGAATAATAAAACAATTATAAATGCTAAATTTGTTTTTTATTAACGATACAAAC
CAAACGCAACAAGAACATTTGTAGTATTATCTATAATTGAAAACGCGTAGTTATAATCGCTGAGGTAATA
TTTAAAATCATTTTCAAATGATTCACAGTTAATTTGCGACAATATAATTTTATTTTCACATAAACTAGAC
GCCTTGTCGTCTTCTTCTTCGTATTCCTTCTCTTTTTCATTTTTCTCTTCATAAAAATTAACATAGTTAT
TATCGTATCCATATATGTATCTATCGTATAGAGTAAATTTTTTGTTGTCATAAATATATATGTCTTTTTT
AATGGGGTGTATAGTACCGCTGCGCATAGTTTTTCTGTAATTTACAACAGTGCTATTTTCTGGTAGTTCT
TCGGAGTGTGTTGCTTTAATTATTAAATTTATATAATCAATGAATTTGGGATCGTCGGTTTTGTACAATA
TGTTGCCGGCATAGTACGCAGCTTCTTCTAGTTCAATTACACCATTTTTTAGCAGCACCGGATTAACATA
ACTTTCCAAAATGTTGTACGAACCGTTAAACAAAAACAGTTCACCTCCCTTTTCTATACTATTGTCTGCG
AGCAGTTGTTTGTTGTTAAAAATAACAGCCATTGTAATGAGACGCACAAACTAATATCACAAACTGGAAA
TGTCTATCAATATATAGTTGCTGATCAGATCCTCATTGTTTGCCTCCCTGCTGCGGTTTTTCACCGAAGT
TCATGCCAGTCCAGCGTTTTTGCAGCAGAAAAGCCGCCGACTTCGGTTTGCGGTCGCGAGTGAAGATCCC
TTTCTTGTTACCGCCAACGCGCAATATGCCTTGCGAGGTCGCAAAATCGGCGAAATTCCATACCTGTTCA
CCGACGACGGCGCTGACGCGATCAAAGACGCGGTGATACATATCCAGCCATGCACACTGATACTCTTCAC
TCCACATGTCGGTGTACATTGAGTGCAGCCCGGCTAACGTATCCACGCCGTATTCGGTGATGATAATCGG
CTGATGCAGTTTCTCCTGCCAGGCCAGAAGTTCTTTTTCCAGTACCTTCTCTGCCGTTTCCAAATCGCCG
CTTTGGACATACCATCCGTAATAACGGTTCAGGCACAGCACATCAAAGAGATCGCTGATGGTATCGGTGT
GAGCGTCGCAGAACATTACATTGACGCAGGTGATCGGACGCGTCGGGTCGAGTTTACGCGTTGCTTCCGC
CAGTGGCGCGAAATATTCCCGTGCACCTTGCGGACGGGTATCCGGTTCGTTGGCAATACTCCACATCACC
ACGCTTGGGTGGTTTTTGTCACGCGCTATCAGCTCTTTAATCGCCTGTAAGTGCGCTTGCTGAGTTTCCC
CGTTGACTGCCTCTTCGCTGTACAGTTCTTTCGGCTTGTTGCCCGCTTCGAAACCAATGCCTAAAGAGAG
CGAAAAGCCGACAGCAGCAGTTTCATCAATCACCACGATGCCATGTTCATCTGCCCAGTCGAGCATCTCT
TCAGCGTAAGGGTAATGCGAGGTACGGTAGGAGTTGGCCCCAATCCAGTCCATTAATGCGTGGTCGTGCA
CCATCAGCACGTTATCGAATCCTTTGCCACGTAAGTCCGCATCTTCATGACGACCAAAGCCAGTAAAGTA
GAACGGTTTGTGGTTAATCAGGAACTGTTGGCCCTTCACTGCCACTGACCGGATGCCGACGCGAAGCGGG
TAGATATCACACTCTGTCTGGCTTTTGGCTGTGACGCACAGTTCATAGAGATAACCTTCACCCGGTTGCC
AGAGGTGCGGATTCACCACTTGCAAAGTCCCGCTAGTGCCTTGTCCAGTTGCAACCACCTGTTGATCCGC
ATCACGCAGTTCAACGCTGACATCACCATTGGCCACCACCTGCCAGTCAACAGACGCGTGGTTACAGTCT
TGCGCGACATGCGTCACCACGGTGATATCGTCCACCCAGGTGTTCGGCGTGGTGTAGAGCATTACGCTGC
GATGGATTCCGGCATAGTTAAAGAAATCATGGAAGTAAGACTGCTTTTTCTTGCCGTTTTCGTCGGTAAT
CACCATTCCCGGCGGGATAGTCTGCCAGTTCAGTTCGTTGTTCACACAAACGGTGATACGTACACTTTTC
CCGGCAATAACATACGGCGTGACATCGGCTTCAAATGGCGTATAGCCGCCCTGATGCTCCATCACTTCCT
GATTATTGACCCACACTTTGCCGTAATGAGTGACCGCATCGAAACGCAGCACGATACGCTGGCCTGCCCA
ACCTTTCGGTATAAAGACTTCGCGCTGATACCAGACGTTGCCCGCATAATTACGAATATCTGCATCGGCG
AACTGATCGTTAAAACTGCCTGGCACAGCAATTGCCCGGCTTTCTTGTAACGCGCTTTCCCACCAACGCT
GATCAATTCCACAGTTTTCGCGATCCAGACTGAATGCCCACAGGCCGTCGAGTTTTTTGATTTCACGGGT
TGGGGTTTCTACAGGACGGACCATATTTATAGGTGTAATTTATGTAGCTGTAATTTTTACCTTATTAATA
TTTTTTACGCTTTGCATTCGACGACTGAACTCCCAAATATATGTTTAACTCGTCTTGGTCGTTTGAATTT
TTGTTGCTGTGTTTCCTAATATTTTCCATCACCTTAAATATGTTATTGTAATCCTCAATGTTGAACTTGC
AATTGGACACGGCATAGTTTTCCATAGTCGTGTAAAACATGGTATTGGCTGCATTGTAATACATCCGACT
GAGCGGGTACGGATCTATGTGTTTGAGCAGCCTGTTCAAAAACTCTGCATCGTCGCAAAACGGAATTTCG
TCGACAGATCGTAACCACACAAAAAACCAACACACAGTTCTAATGAAAATAAAGAACTTTTATTATCCTC
AGGTCTAGCTGGAATTCTTATCAGGTTTCAGGCTCGGGCACACTGACATCCTTCTCATCGCCCGTCTTGG
GAACAGCTTCCAGTAATGGGTCCCCAGGACCTGCCTCCTCTCCCTCCTTGGCCTCGCTGGCCTTAGAGTT
GGGGACCCAGAGGCCAGAGTCAATGCAGCGCTGCATGTGGTACTTTGCGTCGGTGGGGTCCATCTTGCTG
ATGGCGTCCTGCAGCATCTGCACGTCCTTCACATCGAAGCACTTCTGGAGTTCCTCAGGGAGGGACTCGT
AGACCTCGACGGGGTCCAGGCCGCCGGGGCCGAGCCGCTTCTTGCGCTCCTCCTCCTCGTACTCCTTCAT
GGCCTTCTCGATGCGCAGCTTGGCACGGCCCCGCACACGCTCCTTGAAGGCTTCCAGCTCGTCGTTGAAG
CCCTCCATGTACTGGCGATCGGCTGTCTTAATCTTAGTGAAGAACTGCCGGAAGCAGGCCCGGGGGTCCA
CCTTTAGGCTCTTGGCCAGCTCCAGG
Features (pLannotate 1.2.2; 21 found; start..end, strand, type, name):
    665..774     -  promoter       p10 promoter: baculovirus promoter for expression in insect cells
    764..871     -  CDS            P26 (fragment): POXIN_NPVOP - Protein inferred from homology: Swiss-Prot protein existence level 3. Nuclease that cleaves host 2',3'-cGAMP. From Orgyia pseudotsugata multicapsid polyhedrosis virus (OpMNPV).
    925..1016    -  promoter       polyhedrin promoter: polh from Autographa californica; promoter for the baculovirus polyhedrin gene
   1041..1150    +  promoter       p10 promoter: baculovirus promoter for expression in insect cells
   1170..1217    +  polyA_signal   poly(A) signal: synthetic polyadenylation signal
   1256..1347    +  promoter       polyhedrin promoter: polh from Autographa californica; promoter for the baculovirus polyhedrin gene
   1405..2289    +  CDS            LRRK2 (fragment): LRRK2_HUMAN - Also known as PARK8. Experimental evidence at protein level: Swiss-Prot protein existence level 1. Serine/threonine-protein kinase which phosphorylates a broad range of proteins involved in multiple processes such as neuronal plasticity, autophagy, and vesicle trafficking (PubMed:20949042, PubMed:22012985, PubMed:26824392, PubMed:29125462, PubMed:28720718, PubMed:29127255, PubMed:30398148, PubMed:29212815, PubMed:30635421, PubMed:21850687, PubMed:23395371, PubMed:17114044, PubMed:24687852, PubMed:26014385, PubMed:25201882). Is a key regulator of RAB GTPases by regulating the GTP/
   2315..2332    +  CDS            9xHis (fragment): 9xHis affinity tag
   2369..3726    +  misc_recomb    baculovirus recombination region (ORF1629): contains part of ORF1629
   3724..3801    -  CDS            P61 (fragment): P78_NPVAC - Experimental evidence at protein level: Swiss-Prot protein existence level 1. Plays a role in the transport of the nucleocapsids from the cytoplasm toward the host nucleus together with the host actin- polymerizing Arp2/3 complex. From Autographa californica nuclear polyhedrosis virus (AcMNPV).
   3989..4577    -  rep_origin     ori: high-copy-number ColE1/pMB1/pBR322/pUC origin of replication
   4748..5608    -  CDS            AmpR: β-lactamase; bla; confers resistance to ampicillin, carbenicillin, and related antibiotics
   5609..5713    -  promoter       AmpR promoter: bla
   5740..6195    +  rep_origin     f1 ori (sequence partly withheld): f1 bacteriophage origin of replication; arrow indicates direction of (+) strand synthesis
   6200..6266    -  CDS            lacZα (fragment): LacZα fragment of β-galactosidase; lacZ fragment
   6594..6718    +  CDS            lef2: baculovirus late expression factor 2
   6756..7361    +  CDS            ORF603: baculovirus ORF603 protein
   7432..9237    -  CDS            GUS: β-glucuronidase; uidA (or gusA) from E. coli
   9252..9567    -  promoter       p6.9 promoter: Autographa californica p6.9; baculovirus late basic protein promoter
   9585..9633    -  polyA_signal   poly(A) signal: synthetic polyadenylation signal
   9678..656     -  CDS            CDC37 (across the origin): CDC37_HUMAN - Also known as CDC37A. Experimental evidence at protein level: Swiss-Prot protein existence level 1. Co-chaperone that binds to numerous kinases and promotes their interaction with the Hsp90 complex, resulting in stabilization and promotion of their activity (PubMed:8666233). Inhibits HSP90AA1 ATPase activity (PubMed:23569206). From Homo sapiens (Human).
