[The description below was written by a language model from this plasmid's Addgene catalogue record and pLannotate feature annotations shown in this document.]
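Description:
pBACgus4x/cdc37/LRRK2 1867-2161_G2019S is a 10,155 bp baculovirus transfer plasmid built on a cdc37-containing derivative of Novagen's pBACgus4x multi-promoter backbone. It is designed to generate recombinant baculovirus for protein production in insect cells. In bacteria it is maintained as a high-copy plasmid through a ColE1/pUC-type origin with ampicillin selection (AmpR under its own bla promoter), and it also carries an f1 phage origin. The expression region is flanked by baculoviral sequences, lef2/ORF603 on one side and part of ORF1629 on the other. These provide the homology arms for recombination into the viral genome at the polyhedrin locus.

The backbone contains four very late promoters, two polyhedrin and two p10, arranged in divergent pairs. One polyhedrin promoter drives a fragment of human LRRK2 spanning residues 1867–2161, which corresponds to the kinase domain region, carrying the Parkinson's disease-associated G2019S substitution. The catalogue lists an N-terminal His tag with a TEV protease site on the insert. The feature table does not annotate this tag, but it does detect a His-tag-like sequence downstream of the insert, probably a vector remnant; whether it is translated cannot be determined from the record. On the opposite strand, human CDC37 lies directly downstream of a p10 promoter, consistent with the depositor's note that the plasmid co-expresses cdc37. CDC37 is a co-chaperone that recruits kinases to Hsp90, so it presumably aids folding and stability of the LRRK2 fragment. A GUS (β-glucuronidase) reporter under the late p6.9 promoter allows recombinant virus to be identified by staining. The construct is suited to producing purifiable mutant LRRK2 kinase domain for biochemical or structural work, although the record does not state a specific application.
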