Addgene plasmid #40371: pBACgus4x/cdc37/LRRK2 1867-2161_G2019S
Depositing lab: Michael J Fox Foundation MJFF. Depositing organization: Michael J Fox Foundation.
Backbone
  Vector backbone: pBACgus4x/cdc37
  Backbone manufacturer: Novagen
  Vector type: Baculovirus
Growth in bacteria
  Bacterial resistance: Ampicillin, 100 μg/mL
  Growth temperature: 37°C
  Growth strain: Top10
  Copy number: High Copy
Gene/Insert
  Gene/Insert name: LRRK2
  Species: H. sapiens (human)
  Mutation: aa1867-2161, G2019S
  Entrez Gene: LRRK2 (a.k.a. AURA17, DARDARIN, PARK8, RIPK7, ROCO2)
  Promoter: polH
  Tag / fusion protein: HisTev (N terminal on insert)
  Cloning method: Restriction Enzyme; 5′ cloning site BamHI (destroyed during cloning); 3′ cloning site HindIII (destroyed during cloning)
  Sequencing primers: 5′ DSP2466For:GAATTTCGTCGACAGATC; 3′ DSP2466Rev:AATAACCCGGATCAGCTT
Terms and licenses: Academic/Nonprofit Terms; Industry Terms
Depositor comments: Co-expresses cdc37
How to cite: pBACgus4x/cdc37/LRRK2 1867-2161_G2019S was a gift from Michael J Fox Foundation MJFF (Addgene plasmid # 40371 ; http://n2t.net/addgene:40371 ; RRID:Addgene_40371)
