>Addgene plasmid #40371 | pBACgus4x/cdc37/LRRK2 1867-2161_G2019S | addgene partial sequence | sequence record 52965 | DSP2466Rev 5'-AATAACCCGGATCAGCTT-3'
GGTGGTGGTGGTGCTCGAGTGCGGCCGCAAGCTTATCATCAGTTATGGTGAGTAGCAACCATACATTCCA
CGATAACATTCTTAGGCAGGAGAATACGGCGAGTCAGACAGACGAGTTCAGCGCTGTTAAGGATGTCGAA
CACTTGAGCAGAGGTTGGACGTTCCTGAGGGTTTTCTTTAAGGCACTGTTTGATGAGCTTCTCTACCATC
GGCCACGGAGCGCAACCGTATTCTTTAACCGGGTCTGGCAGCTTGCCCTGGATTTCCAGTTCGTCGAATT
CGTTAGGGAACTTCAGACCTTCTACGATACGGCCGCCGGTAGTCAGGATATCGTACAGGAGCAGACCGAA
CGAGTAAACGTCAGCTTGCTGGTTGTAAATAACGTTGCCACGAGCCACTTCTGGAGCACGGAAACCCGGC
GTACCTTCGCTTGTTTTAATGCCCATGCGGCAGCAGTACTGCGCAATGGAATAGTCTGCAATCTTAGCGA
TGATGGCAGCGTTCGGGTACAGAGTAAACAGCAGTACATTATGAGGTTTCAGGTCGCGATAAATGATCAT
TGCAGAATGAAGATAACGCAGGCCGTCAGCTACATGCAGAGCGATACGATGCTGCAGAGTACGGGTCAGA
GAAGCCTTGTCCTGCTGCAGCAGGCGGTCGAGAGAGCCCTTGGATGCCAGCTCCATCACCAGCATACGAG
GACGGATGCCAGCGGCCAGCAGGGAGATGAGGCTCGGATGGTGCAGATGACACAGAACGACCAGTTCCTG
ACGGAGCAGACGGAGCGAGGTGTGCTTGTTGAAGATCTTTACGGCGACTTCTTCGCCTTCATAAGCAGCA
CGGTATACGGAGCCGAAAGAGCCGTCGCCGAGCAGGAATTCTGGAGCTTGTTCAAATTCGAGCTCATCG
