>Addgene plasmid #40371 | pBACgus4x/cdc37/LRRK2 1867-2161_G2019S | addgene partial sequence | sequence record 52966 | DSP2466For 5'-GAATTTCGTCGACAGATC-3'
GCTCGGGCACACTGACATCCTTCTCATCGCCCGTCTTGGGAACAGCTTCCAGTAATGGGTCCCCAGGACC
TGCCTCCTCTCCCTCCTTGGCCTCGCTGGCCTTAGAGTTGGGGACCCAGAGGCCAGAGTCAATGCAGCGC
TGCATGTGGTACTTTGCGTCGGTGGGGTCCATCTTGCTGATGGCGTCCTGCAGCATCTGCACGTCCTTCA
CATCGAAGCACTTCTGGAGTTCCTCAGGGAGGGACTCGTAGACCTCGACGGGGTCCAGGCCGCCGGGGCC
GAGCCGCTTCTTGCGCTCCTCCTCCTCGTACTCCTTCATGGCCTTCTCGATGCGCAGCTTGGCACGGCCC
CGCACACGCTCCTTGAAGGCTTCCAGCTCGTCGTTGAAGCCCTCCATGTACTGGCGATCGGCTGTCTTAA
TCTTAGTGAAGAACTGCCGGAAGCAGGCCCGGGGGTCCACCTTTAGGCTCTTGGCCAGCTCCAGGATAAA
TTGCATGACGATTGTCTGGTGGGCCACCTGCTCCATGAGTGCACATTTCTCCTCCACCTCTAGGTCAATG
CACCAAATGACCAGGTAATTGGCTGTCTCCTCGCACACCA
